Addgene plasmid #91497: pHH0103_ITSN2-1/5
Purpose: Protein expression and purification of human SH3 domain construct ITSN2-1/5
Depositing lab: Sachdev Sidhu. Depositing organization: University of Toronto. Publication: Comprehensive Analysis of the Human SH3 Domain Family Reveals a Wide Variety of Non-canonical Specificities. Teyra J, Huang H, Jain S, Guan X, Dong A, Liu Y, Tempel W, Min J, Tong Y, Kim PM, Bader GD, Sidhu SS. Structure. 2017 Oct 3;25(10):1598-1610.e3. doi: 10.1016/j.str.2017.07.017. Epub 2017 Sep 7. PubMed 28890361.
Backbone
  Vector backbone: pHH0103
  Vector type: Bacterial Expression
Growth in bacteria
  Bacterial resistance: Ampicillin, 100 μg/mL
  Growth temperature: 37°C
  Growth strain: DH5alpha
  Copy number: Low Copy
Gene/Insert
  Gene/Insert name: ITSN2-1/5
  Species: H. sapiens (human)
  Insert size (bp): 227
  Entrez Gene: ITSN2 (a.k.a. PRO2015, SH3D1B, SH3P18, SWA, SWAP)
  Cloning method: Restriction Enzyme; 5′ cloning site Sfi1 (unknown if destroyed); 3′ cloning site Not1 (unknown if destroyed)
Terms and licenses: Academic/Nonprofit Terms; Industry Terms: Not Available to Industry
How to cite: pHH0103_ITSN2-1/5 was a gift from Sachdev Sidhu (Addgene plasmid # 91497 ; http://n2t.net/addgene:91497 ; RRID:Addgene_91497)
