[The description below was written by a language model from this plasmid's Addgene catalogue record and pLannotate feature annotations shown in this document.]
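Description:
pHH0103_ITSN2-1/5 is a bacterial expression plasmid of about 6.9 kb, built on the pHH0103 backbone, for producing and purifying one SH3 domain of human intersectin-2 (ITSN2). The "1/5" in the name presumably marks the first of the protein's five SH3 domains, though the record does not spell this out. The plasmid is propagated in E. coli under ampicillin selection, conferred by a TEM-type bla gene with its own promoter. It replicates from a ColE1/pBR322-family origin and also carries the bom region. The catalogue lists it as low copy. The rop sequence appears only as two fragments flanking an f1 phage origin, which suggests the f1 ori was inserted into that gene. The f1 ori would allow single-stranded DNA production with helper phage.

The expression cassette is driven by the strong hybrid tac promoter followed by a lac operator. A plasmid-borne lacI gene under the up-mutated lacIq promoter supplies repressor, so transcription stays off until it is induced with IPTG. The annotated coding features run in order: an N-terminal 6xHis tag, Schistosoma japonicum glutathione S-transferase, and then the ITSN2 fragment. The insert is recorded as 227 bp, cloned between SfiI and NotI sites, of which 183 bp match ITSN2. The resulting His-GST-SH3 fusion can be captured by nickel or glutathione affinity. An fd phage terminator lies just downstream of the insert.

Beyond the terminator are two fragments of M13 gene III, along with tetracycline resistance and tet promoter remnants. These look like leftovers from a phagemid and pBR322 ancestry rather than functional parts of this construct. The plasmid belongs to a collection used to survey the binding specificities of the human SH3 domain family.
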