Features (pLannotate 1.2.2; 21 found; start..end, strand, type, name):
     52..129     +  promoter       lacIq promoter: lacI (mutant); In the lacIq allele, a single base change in the promoter boosts expression of the lacI gene about 10-fold.
    130..1212    +  CDS            lacI: lac repressor; lacI; The lac repressor binds to the lac operator to inhibit transcription in E. coli. This inhibition can be relieved by adding lactose or isopropyl-β-D-thiogalactopyranoside (IPTG).
   1225..1246    +  protein_bind   CAP binding site: CAP binding activates transcription in the presence of cAMP. E. coli catabolite activator protein
   1265..1282    +  promoter       tet promoter (fragment): E. coli promoter for tetracycline efflux protein gene
   1455..1483    +  promoter       tac promoter: strong E. coli promoter; hybrid between the trp and lac UV5 promoters
   1491..1507    +  protein_bind   lac operator: The lac repressor binds to the lac operator to inhibit transcription in E. coli. This inhibition can be relieved by adding lactose or isopropyl-β-D-thiogalactopyranoside (IPTG). lac repressor encoded by lacI
   1592..1609    +  CDS            6xHis: 6xHis affinity tag
   1625..2278    +  CDS            GST26_SCHJA: Experimental evidence at protein level: Swiss-Prot protein existence level 1. GST isoenzymes appear to play a central role in the parasite detoxification system. Other functions are also suspected including a role in increasing the solubility of haematin in the parasite gut. From Schistosoma japonicum (Blood fluke).
   2375..2557    +  CDS            ITSN2 (fragment): ITSN2_HUMAN - Also known as KIAA1256, SH3D1B, SWAP. Experimental evidence at protein level: Swiss-Prot protein existence level 1. Adapter protein that may provide indirect link between the endocytic membrane traffic and the actin assembly machinery. May regulate the formation of clathrin-coated vesicles (CCPs). Seems to be involved in CCPs maturation including invagination or budding. Involved in endocytosis of integrin beta-1 (ITGB1) and transferrin receptor (TFR). Plays a role in dendrite formation by melanocytes (PubMed:23999003). From Homo sapiens (Human).
   2567..2614    +  terminator     fd terminator (sequence withheld): central terminator from bacteriophage fd (Otsuka and Kunisawa, 1982)
   2619..2831    +  CDS            M13 gene III (fragment) (sequence partly withheld): pIII; III; minor coat protein
   2846..3316    +  CDS            M13 gene III (fragment) (sequence partly withheld): pIII; III; minor coat protein
   3338..3408    +  CDS            TcR (fragment): tetracycline efflux protein; tet; confers resistance to tetracycline
   3650..4030    -  CDS            YPB1_ECOLX: Protein predicted: Swiss-Prot protein existence level 4. From Escherichia coli.
   4047..4198    +  CDS            rop (fragment): Rop protein, which maintains plasmids at low copy number; rop
   4234..4662    -  rep_origin     f1 ori (sequence partly withheld): f1 bacteriophage origin of replication; arrow indicates direction of (+) strand synthesis
   4671..4710    +  CDS            rop (fragment): Rop protein, which maintains plasmids at low copy number; rop
   4812..4952    +  misc_feature   bom: basis of mobility region from pBR322
   5138..5725    -  rep_origin     ori: high-copy-number ColE1/pMB1/pBR322/pUC origin of replication
   5899..6756    -  CDS            bla: BLAT_ECOLX - Experimental evidence at protein level: Swiss-Prot protein existence level 1. TEM-type are the most prevalent beta-lactamases in enterobacteria; they hydrolyze the beta-lactam bond in susceptible beta-lactam antibiotics, thus conferring resistance to penicillins and cephalosporins. TEM-3 and TEM-4 are capable of hydrolyzing cefotaxime and ceftazidime. TEM-5 is capable of hydrolyzing ceftazidime. TEM-6 is capable of hydrolyzing ceftazidime and aztreonam. TEM-8/CAZ-2, TEM- 16/CAZ-7 and TEM-24/CAZ-6 are markedly active against ceftazidime. IRT- 4 shows resistance to beta-lactamase in
   6757..6861    -  promoter       AmpR promoter: bla
>Addgene plasmid #91497 | pHH0103_ITSN2-1/5 | addgene full sequence | sequence record 192391 | Addgene NGS Result
AACCTATAAAAATAGGCGTATCACGAGGCCCTTTCGTCTTCAAGAATTCCCGACACCATCGAATGGTGCA
AAACCTTTCGCGGTATGGCATGATAGCGCCCGGAAGAGAGTCAATTCAGGGTGGTGAATGTGAAACCAGT
AACGTTATACGATGTCGCAGAGTATGCCGGTGTCTCTTATCAGACCGTTTCCCGCGTGGTGAACCAGGCC
AGCCACGTTTCTGCGAAAACGCGGGAAAAAGTGGAAGCGGCGATGGCGGAGCTGAATTACATTCCCAACC
GCGTGGCACAACAACTGGCGGGCAAACAGTCGTTGCTGATTGGCGTTGCCACCTCCAGTCTGGCCCTGCA
CGCGCCGTCGCAAATTGTCGCGGCGATTAAATCTCGCGCCGATCAACTGGGTGCCAGCGTGGTGGTGTCG
ATGGTAGAACGAAGCGGCGTCGAAGCCTGTAAAGCGGCGGTGCACAATCTTCTCGCGCAACGCGTCAGTG
GGCTGATCATTAACTATCCGCTGGATGACCAGGATGCCATTGCTGTGGAAGCTGCCTGCACTAATGTTCC
GGCGTTATTTCTTGATGTCTCTGACCAGACACCCATCAACAGTATTATTTTCTCCCATGAAGACGGTACG
CGACTGGGCGTGGAGCATCTGGTCGCATTGGGTCACCAGCAAATCGCGCTGTTAGCGGGCCCATTAAGTT
CTGTCTCGGCGCGTCTGCGTCTGGCTGGCTGGCATAAATATCTCACTCGCAATCAAATTCAGCCGATAGC
GGAACGGGAAGGCGACTGGAGTGCCATGTCCGGTTTTCAACAAACCATGCAAATGCTGAATGAGGGCATC
GTTCCCACTGCGATGCTGGTTGCCAACGATCAGATGGCGCTGGGCGCAATGCGCGCCATTACCGAGTCCG
GGCTGCGCGTTGGTGCGGATATCTCGGTAGTGGGATACGACGATACCGAAGACAGCTCATGTTATATCCC
GCCGTTAACCACCATCAAACAGGATTTTCGCCTGCTGGGGCAAACCAGCGTGGACCGCTTGCTGCAACTC
TCTCAGGGCCAGGCGGTGAAGGGCAATCAGCTGTTGCCCGTCTCACTGGTGAAAAGAAAAACCACCCTGG
CGCCCAATACGCAAACCGCCTCTCCCCGCGCGTTGGCCGATTCATTAATGCAGCTGGCACGACAGGTTTC
CCGACTGGAAAGCGGGCAGTGAGCGCAACGCAATTAATGTAAGTTAGCTCACTCATTAGGCACAATTCTC
ATGTTTGACAGCTTATCATCGACTGCACGGTGCACCAATGCTTCTGGCGTCAGGCAGCCATCGGAAGCTG
TGGTATGGCTGTGCAGGTCGTAAATCACTGCATAATTCGTGTCGCTCAAGGCGCACTCCCGTTCTGGATA
ATGTTTTTTGCGCCGACATCATAACGGTTCTGGCAAATATTCTGAAATGAGCTGTTGACAATTAATCATC
GGCTCGTATAATGTGTGGAATTGTGAGCGGATAACAATTTCACACAGGAAACAGCCAGTCCGTTTAGGTG
TTTTCACGAGCACTTCACCAACAAGGACCATAGATTATGAAAATCGAAGAACACCATCACCATCACCATT
CCAGCGGTAAGCTTATGTCCCCTATACTAGGTTATTGGAAAATTAAGGGCCTTGTGCAACCCACTCGACT
TCTTTTGGAATATCTTGAAGAAAAATATGAAGAGCATTTGTATGAGCGCGATGAAGGTGATAAATGGCGA
AACAAAAAGTTTGAATTGGGTTTGGAGTTTCCCAATCTTCCTTATTATATTGATGGTGATGTTAAATTAA
CACAGTCTATGGCCATCATACGTTATATAGCTGACAAGCACAACATGTTGGGTGGTTGTCCAAAAGAGCG
TGCAGAGATTTCAATGCTTGAAGGAGCGGTTTTGGATATTAGATACGGTGTTTCGAGAATTGCATATAGT
AAAGACTTTGAAACTCTCAAAGTTGATTTTCTTAGCAAGCTACCTGAAATGCTGAAAATGTTCGAAGATC
GTTTATGTCATAAAACATATTTAAATGGTGATCATGTAACCCATCCTGACTTCATGTTGTATGACGCTCT
TGATGTTGTTTTATACATGGACCCAATGTGCCTGGATGCGTTCCCAAAATTAGTTTGTTTTAAAAAACGT
ATTGAAGCTATCCCACAAATTGATAAGTACTTGAAATCCAGCAAGTATATAGCATGGCCTTTGCAGGGCT
GGCAAGCCACGTTTGGTGGTGGCGACCATCCTCCAAAATCGGATCTGGAAGTTCTGTTCCAGGGGCCCCT
GTCCAGCGGTCTGGTTCCGCGTGGTTCCGGTACCGCGGCCCAGCCGGCCATGGCCCAGGGCGCGCTGGTT
AACTATCGTGCCCTGTATCCATTTGAAGCCCGTAACCATGATGAAATGTCCTTTAACTCCGGTGACATTA
TCCAAGTCGATGAAAAAACCGTTGGTGAACCGGGTTGGCTGTATGGTTCCTTTCAGGGTAACTTTGGTTG
GTTTCCGTGCAACTACGTCGAAAAAATGCCGGCGGCCGCATA
[142 nt withheld, positions 2563-2704]
C
[98 nt withheld, positions 2706-2803]
AGTTTGTACTGGTGACGAAACTCAGTGTCTAGCTAGAGTGGC
[149 nt withheld, positions 2846-2994]
T
[41 nt withheld, positions 2996-3036]
T
[62 nt withheld, positions 3038-3099]
A
[35 nt withheld, positions 3101-3135]
CCTCCCTCAATCGGTTGAATGTCGCCCTTTTGTCTTTGGCGCTGGTAAACCATATGAA
[86 nt withheld, positions 3194-3279]
T
[54 nt withheld, positions 3281-3334]
CTAGCGCCGCCCTATACCTTGTCTGCCTCCCCGCGTTGCGTCGCGGTGCATGGAGCCGGGCCACCTCGAC
CTGAATGGAAGCCGGCGGCACCTCGCTAACGGATTCACCACTCCAAGAATTGGAGCCAATCAATTCTTGC
GGAGAACTGTGAATGCGCAAACCAACCCTTGGCAGAACATATCCATCGCGTCCGCCATCTCCAGCAGCCG
CACGCGGCGCATCTCGGGCAGCGTTGGGTCCTGGCCACGGGTGCGCATGATCGTGCTCCTGTCGTTGAGG
ACCCGGCTAGGCTGGCGGGGTTGCCTTACTGGTTAGCAGAATGAATCACCGATACGCGAGCGAACGTGAA
GCGACTGCTGCTGCAAAACGTCTGCGACCTGAGCAACAACATGAATGGTCTTCGGTTTCCGTGTTTCGTA
AAGTCTGGAAACGCGGAAGTCAGCGCCCTGCACCATTATGTTCCGGATCTGCATCGCAGGATGCTGCTGG
CTACCCTGTGGAACACCTACATCTGTATTAACGAAGCGCTGGCATTGACCCTGAGTGATTTTTCTCTGGT
CCCGCCGCATCCATACCGCCAGTTGTTTACCCTCACAACGTTCCAGTAACCGGGCATGTTCATCATCAGT
AACCCGTATCGTGAGCATCCTCTCTCGTTTCATCGGTATCATTACCCCCATGAACAGAAATCCCCCTTAC
ACGGAGGCATCAGTGACCAAACAGGAAAAAACCGCCCTTAACATGGCCCGCTTTATCAGAAGCCAGACAT
TAACGCTTCTGGAGAAACTCAACGAGCTGGACGCGGATGAACAGGCAGACATCTGTGAATCGCTTCACGA
CCACGCTGATGAGCTTTACCGCAGGATCCGCGAAATTGTAAGCGTTAATATTTTGTTAAAATTCGCGTTA
AATTTTTGTTAAATCAGCTCATTTTTTAACCAATAGGCCGAAATCGGCAAAATCCCTTATAAATCAAAAG
AATAGACCGAGATAGGGT
[37 nt withheld, positions 4333-4369]
AAAGAACGTGGACTCCAACGTCAAAGG
[49 nt withheld, positions 4397-4445]
T
[91 nt withheld, positions 4447-4537]
G
[124 nt withheld, positions 4539-4662]
CGCGGATCCTGCCTCGCGCGTTTCGGTGATGACGGTGAAAACCTCTGACACATGCAGCTCCCGGAGACGG
TCACAGCTTGTCTGTAAGCGGATGCCGGGAGCAGACAAGCCCGTCAGGGCGCGTCAGCGGGTGTTGGCGG
GTGTCGGGGCGCAGCCATGACCCAGTCACGTAGCGATAGCGGAGTGTATACTGGCTTAACTATGCGGCAT
CAGAGCAGATTGTACTGAGAGTGCACCATATGCGGTGTGAAATACCGCACAGATGCGTAAGGAGAAAATA
CCGCATCAGGCGCTCTTCCGCTTCCTCGCTCACTGACTCGCTGCGCTCGGTCGTTCGGCTGCGGCGAGCG
GTATCAGCTCACTCAAAGGCGGTAATACGGTTATCCACAGAATCAGGGGATAACGCAGGAAAGAACATGT
GAGCAAAAGGCCAGCAAAAGGCCAGGAACCGTAAAAAGGCCGCGTTGCTGGCGTTTTTCCATAGGCTCCG
CCCCCCTGACGAGCATCACAAAAATCGACGCTCAAGTCAGAGGTGGCGAAACCCGACAGGACTATAAAGA
TACCAGGGTTTCCCCCTGGAAGCTCCCTCGTGCGCTCTCCTGTTCCGACCCTGCCGCTTACCGGATACCT
GTCCGCCTTTCTCCCTTCGGGAAGCGTGGCGCTTTCTCATAGCTCACGCTGTAGGTATCTCAGTTCGGTG
TAGGTCGTTCGCTCCAAGCTGGGCTGTGTGCACGAACCCCCCGTTCAGCCCGACCGCTGCGCCTTATCCG
GTAACTATCGTCTTGAGTCCAACCCGGTAAGACACGACTTATCGCCACTGGCAGCAGCCACTGGTAACAG
GATTAGCAGAGCGAGGTATGTAGGCGGTGCTACAGAGTTCTTGAAGTGGTGGCCTAACTACGGCTACACT
AGAAGGACAGTATTTGGTATCTGCGCTCTGCTGAAGCCAGTTACCTTCGGAAAAAGAGTTGGTAGCTCTT
GATCCGGCAAACAAACCACCGCTGGTAGCGGTGGTTTTTTTGTTTGCAAGCAGCAGATTACGCGCAGAAA
AAAAGGATCTCAAGAAGATCCTTTGATCTTTTCTACGGGGTCTGACGCTCAGTGGAACGAAAACTCACGT
TAAGGGATTTTGGTCATGAGATTATCAAAAAGGATCTTCACCTAGATCCTTTTAAATTAAAAATGAAGTT
TTAAATCAATCTAAAGTATATATGAGTAAACTTGGTCTGACAGTTACCAATGCTTAATCAGTGAGGCACC
TATCTCAGCGATCTGTCTATTTCGTTCATCCATAGTTGCCTGACTCCCCGTCGTGTAGATAACTACGATA
CGGGAGGGCTTACCATCTGGCCCCAGTGCTGCAATGATACCGCGAGACCCACGCTCACCGGCTCCAGATT
TATCAGCAATAAACCAGCCAGCCGGAAGGGCCGAGCGCAGAAGTGGTCCTGCAACTTTATCCGCCTCCAT
CCAGTCTATTAATTGTTGCCGGGAAGCTAGAGTAAGTAGTTCGCCAGTTAATAGTTTGCGCAACGTTGTT
GCCATTGCTGCAGGCATCGTGGTGTCACGCTCGTCGTTTGGTATGGCTTCATTCAGCTCCGGTTCCCAAC
GATCAAGGCGAGTTACATGATCCCCCATATTGTGCAAAAAAGCGGTTAGCTCCTTCGGTCCTCCGATCGT
TGTCAGAAGTAAGTTGGCCGCAGTGTTATCACTCATGGTTATGGCAGCACTGCATAATTCTCTTACTGTC
ATGCCATCCGTAAGATGCTTTTCTGTGACTGGTGAGTACTCAACCAAGTCATTCTGAGAATAGTGTATGC
GGCGACCGAGTTGCTCTTGCCCGGCGTCAACACGGGATAATACCGCGCCACATAGCAGAACTTTAAAAGT
GCTCATCATTGGAAAACGTTCTTCGGGGCGAAAACTCTCAAGGATCTTACCGCTGTTGAGATCCAGTTCG
ATGTAACCCACTCGTGCACCCAACTGATCTTCAGCATCTTTTACTTTCACCAGCGTTTCTGGGTGAGCAA
AAACAGGAAGGCAAAATGCCGCAAAAAAGGGAATAAGGGCGACACGGAAATGTTGAATACTCATACTCTT
CCTTTTTCAATATTATTGAAGCATTTATCAGGGTTATTGTCTCATGAGCGGATACATATTTGAATGTATT
TAGAAAAATAAACAAATAGGGGTTCCGCGCACATTTCCCCGAAAAGTGCCACCTGACGTCTAAGAAACCA
TTATTATCATGACATT
