>Addgene plasmid #91497 | pHH0103_ITSN2-1/5 | depositor partial sequence | sequence record 175985 | insert sequence
GGTACCGAATTCGGATCCGCGCGCTGGTTAACTATCGTGCCCTGTATCCATTTGAAGCCCGTAACCATGA
TGAAATGTCCTTTAACTCCGGTGACATTATCCAAGTCGATGAAAAAACCGTTGGTGAACCGGGTTGGCTG
TATGGTTCCTTTCAGGGTAACTTTGGTTGGTTTCCGTGCAACTACGTCGAAAAAATGCCGGCGGCCGCTA
GCTAAGTCGACGAGCTC
